>Addgene plasmid #134801 | pED14xS-3 | addgene full sequence | sequence record 266471 | Addgene NGS Result
ATTTTACGCGAGTTTCCCACAGATGATGTGGACAAGCCTGGGGATAAGTGCCCTGCGGTATTGACACTTG
AGGGGCGCGACTACTGACAGATGAGGGGCGCGATCCTTGACACTTGAGGGGCAGAGTGCTGACAGATGAG
GGGCGCACCTATTGACATTTGAGGGGCTGTCCACAGGCAGAAAATCCAGCATTTGCAAGGGTTTCCGCCC
GTTTTTCGGCCACCGCTAACCTGTCTTTTAACCTGCTTTTAAACCAATATTTATAAACCTTGTTTTTAAC
CAGGGCTGCGCCCTGTGCGCGTGACCGCGCACGCCGAAGGGGGGTGCCCCCCCTTCTCGAACCCTCCCGG
CCCGCTAACGCGGGCCTCCCATCCCCCCAGGGGCTGCGCCCCTCGGCCGCGAACGGCCTCACCCCAAAAA
TGGAGGTTTCTCTTCTTTCACTTTACGGCTAGCTCAGCCCTAGGTATTATGCTAGCAGCCCCATACGATA
TAAGGAGGGTGAATGAATCGGACGTTTGACCGGAAGGCATACAGGCAAGAACTGATCGACGCGGGGTTTT
CCGCCGAGGATGCCGAAACCATCGCAAGCCGCACCGTCATGCGTGCGCCCCGCGAAACCTTCCAGTCCGT
CGGCTCGATGGTCCAGCAAGCTACGGCCAAGATCGAGCGCGACAGCGTGCAACTGGCTCCCCCTGCCCTG
CCCGCGCCATCGGCCGCCGTGGAGCGTTCGCGTCGTCTCGAACAGGAGGCGGCAGGTTTGGCGAAGTCGA
TGACCATCGACACGCGAGGAACTATGACGACCAAGAAGCGAAAAACCGCCGGCGAGGACCTGGCAAAACA
GGTCAGCGAGGCCAAGCAGGCCGCGTTGCTGAAACACACGAAGCAGCAGATCAAGGAAATGCAGCTTTCC
TTGTTCGATATTGCGCCGTGGCCGGACACGATGCGAGCGATGCCAAACGACACGGCCCGCTCTGCCCTGT
TCACCACGCGCAACAAGAAAATCCCGCGCGAGGCGCTGCAAAACAAGGTCATTTTCCACGTCAACAAGGA
CGTGAAGATCACCTACACCGGCGTCGAGCTGCGGGCCGACGATGACGAACTGGTGTGGCAGCAGGTGTTG
GAGTACGCGAAGCGCACCCCTATCGGCGAGCCGATCACCTTCACGTTCTACGAGCTTTGCCAGGACCTGG
GCTGGTCGATCAATGGCCGGTATTACACGAAGGCCGAGGAATGCCTGTCGCGCCTACAGGCGACGGCGAT
GGGCTTCACGTCCGACCGCGTTGGGCACCTGGAATCGGTGTCGCTGCTGCACCGCTTCCGCGTCCTGGAC
CGTGGCAAGAAAACGTCCCGTTGCCAGGTCCTGATCGACGAGGAAATCGTCGTGCTGTTTGCTGGCGACC
ACTACACGAAATTCATATGGGAGAAGTACCGCAAGCTGTCGCCGACGGCCCGACGGATGTTCGACTATTT
CAGCTCGCACCGGGAGCCGTACCCGCTCAAGCTGGAAACCTTCCGCCTCATGTGCGGATCGGATTCCACC
CGCGTGAAGAAGTGGCGCGAGCAGGTCGGCGAAGCCTGCGAAGAGTTGCGAGGCAGCGGCCTGGTGGAAC
ACGCCTGGGTCAATGATGACCTGGTGCATTGCAAACGCTAGACGGCCTATTTGGCCTATTTTTCTAAATA
CATTCAAATATGTATCCGCTCATGAGACAATAACCCTGATAAATGCTTCAATAATATTGAAAAAGGAAGA
GTATGAGGGAAGCGGTGATCGCCGAAGTATCGACTCAACTATCAGAGGTAGTTGGCGTCATCGAGCGCCA
TCTCGAACCGACGTTGCTGGCCGTACATTTGTACGGCTCCGCAGTGGATGGCGGCCTGAAGCCACACAGT
GATATTGATTTGCTGGTTACGGTGACCGTAAGGCTTGATGAAACAACGCGGCGAGCTTTGATCAACGACC
TTTTGGAAACTTCGGCTTCCCCTGGAGAGAGCGAGATTCTCCGCGCTGTAGAAGTCACCATTGTTGTGCA
CGACGACATCATTCCGTGGCGTTATCCAGCTAAGCGCGAACTGCAATTTGGAGAATGGCAGCGCAATGAC
ATTCTTGCAGGTATCTTCGAGCCAGCCACGATCGACATTGATCTGGCTATCTTGCTGACAAAAGCAAGAG
AACATAGCGTTGCCTTGGTAGGTCCAGCGGCGGAGGAACTCTTTGATCCGGTTCCTGAACAGGATCTATT
TGAGGCGCTAAATGAAACCTTAACGCTATGGAACTCGCCGCCCGACTGGGCTGGCGATGAGCGAAATGTA
GTGCTTACGTTGTCCCGCATTTGGTACAGCGCAGTAACCGGCAAAATCGCGCCGAAGGATGTCGCTGCCG
ACTGGGCAATGGAGCGCCTGCCGGCCCAGTATCAGCCCGTCATACTTGAAGCTAGACAGGCTTATCTTGG
ACAAGAAGAAGATCGCTTGGCCTCGCGCGCAGATCAGTTGGAAGAATTTGTCCACTACGTGAAAGGCGAG
ATCACCAAGGTAGTCGGCAAATAAACGCCATGGGCATTAAAAAATGCCCTCTTGGGTTATCAAGAGGGTC
ATTATATTTGCTGAGGAGTGCCGTTAATTAAGTCGGATGAATGGCAGAAGCTTAAAAAAAATCCTTAGCT
TTCGCTAAGGATCTGCAGGTCGACGGATCCTGGGAAGTCGGGAGATAAGTCATTGATAAAGTGGCGGAGA
GAGGGGGATTTGAACCCCCGGTAGAGTTACCCCTACTCCGGTGTTAGAATACCGGTCCGTTCAGCCGCTC
CGGCATCTCTCCAAGGGACCCATCTTGTCTGCTAATTGTTATCCGCTCACAATTATCTTACTGCGCAGAT
ACGCCCTCGTCAATCCCTTAATAGCAAAATGCCTTTTGATCGGCGAGAAAGTCAGCAGGCCGCTTAGTTA
GCCGTGCACTGATCATATCGTCAATTATTACCTCCACGGGGAGAGCCTGAGCAAACTGGCCTCAGGCATT
TGAGAAGCACAAGGGTCCCTAAGTCTCCTCAGCAAAACGAAAGGCCCAGTCTTTCGACTGAGCCTTTCGT
TTTATTTGACCGGATGTCCTCTTACTGACAGATGAGGGGCGGACGTTGACACTTGAGGGGCCGACTCACC
CGGCGCGGCGTTGACAGATGAGGGGCAGGCTCGATTTCGGCCGGCGACGTGGAGCTGGCCAGCCTCGCAA
ATCGGCGAAAACGCCTG
Features (pLannotate 1.2.2; 8 found; start..end, strand, type, name):
    503..1651    +  CDS            trfA: trans-acting replication protein that binds to and activates oriV
   1681..1752    +  promoter       AmpR promoter: bla
   1753..2544    +  CDS            SmR: aminoglycoside adenylyltransferase (Murphy, 1985); aadA; confers resistance to spectinomycin and streptomycin
   2643..2672    -  terminator     bacterial terminator (fragment): putative bacterial transcription terminator
   2724..2811    -  ncRNA          tRNA: Accession: RF00005 - tRNA
   2836..2852    -  protein_bind   lac operator: The lac repressor binds to the lac operator to inhibit transcription in E. coli. This inhibition can be relieved by adding lactose or isopropyl-β-D-thiogalactopyranoside (IPTG). lac repressor encoded by lacI
   3044..3088    -  terminator     rrnB T1 terminator: transcription terminator T1 from the E. coli rrnB gene
   3104..356     +  rep_origin     oriV (fragment) (across the origin): incP origin of replication
