[The description below was written by a language model from this plasmid's Addgene catalogue record and pLannotate feature annotations shown in this document.]
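Description:
pED14xS-3 is a small (about 3.2 kb), low-copy bacterial expression plasmid built on an RK2 (IncP) spectinomycin-resistance backbone and used in synthetic biology work on genetic code expansion. Replication depends on the RK2 oriV origin, which spans the numbering origin of the sequence, together with the plasmid-encoded trfA gene, whose product binds and activates oriV. Selection is provided by an aadA (SmR) aminoglycoside adenylyltransferase gene, which confers resistance to spectinomycin and streptomycin and is annotated as being driven by the bla (AmpR) promoter.

The payload is a synthetic quadruplet-decoding tRNA, S-TAGA-Evo2 qtRNA. By its name, this is an evolved variant that reads the four-base codon TAGA and appears to derive from a serine tRNA scaffold, although the record does not spell out this lineage. The feature table places a single tRNA gene on the reverse strand, immediately downstream of a lac operator and followed by a putative bacterial terminator fragment. An rrnB T1 terminator lies upstream of the cassette, presumably insulating it from read-through. According to the depositor, transcription comes from a ProK-LacI hybrid promoter; the promoter itself is not annotated in the feature table, only its operator. The plasmid carries no lacI, so IPTG-inducible control requires the repressor to be supplied by the host strain or by a second plasmid. The record also notes that glucose is used to suppress qtRNA expression. The construct is intended for inducible qtRNA expression in E. coli, to test or exploit suppression of quadruplet codons in reporter or target genes carried on compatible plasmids, as part of a study on multiplexed quadruplet codon decoding by directed evolution of tRNAs.
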