Addgene plasmid #134801: pED14xS-3
Purpose: IPTG inducible expression of S-TAGA-Evo2 qtRNA
Depositing lab: Ahmed Badran. Depositing organization: Broad Institute. Publication: Multiplex suppression of four quadruplet codons via tRNA directed evolution. DeBenedictis EA, Carver GD, Chung CZ, Soll D, Badran AH. Nat Commun. 2021 Sep 29;12(1):5706. doi: 10.1038/s41467-021-25948-y. PubMed 34588441.
Backbone
  Vector backbone: RK2 SpecR
  Total vector size (bp): 3240
  Vector type: Bacterial Expression, Synthetic Biology
Growth in bacteria
  Bacterial resistance: Spectinomycin, 50 μg/mL
  Growth temperature: 37°C
  Growth strain: DH5alpha
  Growth instructions: Grow in glucose to suppress expression of qtRNA
  Copy number: Low Copy
Gene/Insert
  Gene/Insert name: S-TAGA-Evo2 qtRNA
  Species: Synthetic
Terms and licenses: Academic/Nonprofit Terms; Industry Terms: Not Available to Industry
Depositor comments: The lacI repressor must also be expressed in order to make the ProK-LacI promoter IPTG-inducible. These can be provided by the host strain, or on another plasmid. For example, E coli S2060s (Addgene Bacterial strain #105064), encode lacI.
How to cite: pED14xS-3 was a gift from Ahmed Badran (Addgene plasmid # 134801 ; http://n2t.net/addgene:134801 ; RRID:Addgene_134801)
